Addgene plasmid #230093: AiP11281 - scAAV-AiE0024m-minBG-SYFP2-WPRE3-BGHpA (Alias: CN1281)
Purpose: AiE0024m is an enhancer sequence, designed to drive AAV-mediated transgene expression in specific populations of brain cells
Depositing lab: Allen Institute for Brain Science & Boaz Levi. Depositing organization: Allen Institute. Publication: A suite of enhancer AAVs and transgenic mouse lines for genetic access to cortical cell types. Ben-Simon Y, Hooper M, Narayan S, Daigle TL, Dwivedi D, Way SW, Oster A, Stafford DA, Mich JK, Taormina MJ, Martinez RA, Opitz-Araya X, Roth JR, Alexander JR, Allen S, Amster A, Arbuckle J, Ayala A, Baker PM, Bakken TE, Barcelli T, Barta S, Bendrick J, Bertagnolli D, Bielstein C, Bishwakarma P, Bowlus J, Boyer G, Brouner K, Casian B, Casper T, Chakka AB, Chakrabarty R, Chance RK, Chavan S, Clark M, Colbert K, Collman F, Daniel S, Departee M, DiValentin P, Donadio N, Dotson N, Egdorf T, Fliss T, Gabitto M, Garcia J, Gary A, Gasperini M, Gloe J, Goldy J, Gore BB, Graybuck L, Greisman N, Haeseleer F, Halterman C, Haradon Z, Hastings SD, Helback O, Ho W, Hockemeyer D, Huang C, Huff S, Hunker A, Johansen N, Jones D, Juneau Z, Kalmbach B, Kannan M, Khem S, Kussick E, Kutsal R, Larsen R, Lee C, Lee AY, Leibly M, Lenz GH, Li S, Liang E, Lusk N, Madigan Z, Malloy J, Malone J, McCue R, Melchor J, Mollenkopf T, Moosman S, Morin E, Newman D, Ng L, Ngo K, Omstead V, Otto S, Oyama A, Pena N, Pham T, Phillips E, Pom CA, Potekhina L, Ransford S, Ray PL, Rette D, Reynoldson C, Rimorin C, Rocha D, Ruiz A, Sanchez REA, Sawyer L, Sedeno-Cortes A, Sevigny JP, Shapovalova N, Shepard N, Shulga L, Sigler AR, Siverts L, Soliman S, Somasundaram S, Staats B, Stewart K, Szelenyi E, Tieu M, Trader C, Tran A, van Velthoven CTJ, Walker M, Wang Y, Weed N, Wirthlin M, Wood T, Wynalda B, Yao Z, Zhou T, Ariza J, Dee N, Reding M, Ronellenfitch K, Mufti S, Sunkin SM, Smith KA, Esposito L, Waters J, Thyagarajan B, Yao S, Lein ES, Zeng H, Levi BP, Ngai J, Ting JT, Tasic B. Cell. 2025 May 16:S0092-8674(25)00513-6. doi: 10.1016/j.cell.2025.05.002. PubMed 40403729.
Backbone
  Vector backbone: scAAV
  Vector type: AAV
Growth in bacteria
  Bacterial resistance: Ampicillin, 100 μg/mL
  Growth temperature: 37°C
  Growth strain: NEB Stable
  Copy number: High Copy
Gene/Insert
  Gene/Insert name: SYFP2
  Species: Synthetic
  Promoter: minBG
  Cloning method: Gibson Cloning
Terms and licenses: Academic/Nonprofit Terms; Industry Terms: Not Available to Industry
How to cite: AiP11281 - scAAV-AiE0024m-minBG-SYFP2-WPRE3-BGHpA (Alias: CN1281) was a gift from Allen Institute for Brain Science & Boaz Levi (Addgene plasmid # 230093 ; http://n2t.net/addgene:230093 ; RRID:Addgene_230093)
