[The description below was written by a language model from this plasmid's Addgene catalogue record and pLannotate feature annotations shown in this document.]
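Description:
AiP11281 - scAAV-AiE0024m-minBG-SYFP2-WPRE3-BGHpA (alias CN1281) is a self-complementary AAV transfer plasmid of 4,759 bp, built to test or exploit a brain-cell-type enhancer. It is maintained in E. coli as a high-copy plasmid through a ColE1/pUC-type origin and selected with ampicillin via the β-lactamase gene and its own promoter. The backbone also carries leftover cloning-vector sequences with no role in the payload: fragments of lacZα, lacI, rop and bom, and the lac promoter, operator and CAP site. A recombination-deficient growth strain is listed, which is usual for plasmids carrying repeat-rich ITRs.

The viral cassette lies between AAV2 inverted terminal repeat sequences, which the annotation detects only as fragments. That pattern would fit the scAAV design, in which one ITR is modified so that the packaged genome folds into double-stranded DNA and expresses without second-strand synthesis. According to the name and catalogue fields, the enhancer AiE0024m sits upstream of a minimal beta-globin promoter (minBG). Neither element is annotated in the feature table, but the unannotated stretch between the left ITR and the reporter presumably holds them. A minimal promoter has little activity alone, so expression depends on the enhancer. The reporter is SYFP2, a rapidly maturing monomeric yellow fluorescent protein. It is followed by WPRE3, a shortened woodchuck posttranscriptional element that appears as two WPRE fragments and boosts transcript expression while saving space, and then by the bovine growth hormone polyadenylation signal.

The construct is meant for packaging into AAV to drive fluorescent labelling of specific brain cell populations. The record does not state which populations AiE0024m targets.
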