Features (pLannotate 1.2.2; 17 found; start..end, strand, type, name):
     22..62      +  repeat_region  AAV2 ITR (fragment): inverted terminal repeat of adeno-associated virus serotype 2 inverted
     80..142     -  repeat_region  AAV2 ITR (fragment): inverted terminal repeat of adeno-associated virus serotype 2 inverted
    755..1471    +  CDS            SYFP2: SYFP2 is a basic (constitutively fluorescent) yellow fluorescent protein published in 2006, derived from Aequorea victoria. It is reported to be a very rapidly-maturing monomer with moderate acid sensitivity.
   1511..1668    +  misc_feature   WPRE (fragment): woodchuck hepatitis virus posttranscriptional regulatory element
   1674..1754    +  misc_feature   WPRE (fragment): woodchuck hepatitis virus posttranscriptional regulatory element
   1764..1875    +  polyA_signal   bGH poly(A) signal: bovine growth hormone polyadenylation signal
   1971..2076    +  repeat_region  AAV2 ITR (fragment): inverted terminal repeat of adeno-associated virus serotype 2 inverted
   2110..2267    +  CDS            lacZα (fragment): LacZα fragment of β-galactosidase; lacZ fragment
   2273..2372    -  misc_feature   bom (fragment): basis of mobility region from pBR322
   2474..2509    -  CDS            rop (fragment): Rop protein, which maintains plasmids at low copy number; rop
   2604..2708    +  promoter       AmpR promoter: bla
   2709..3569    +  CDS            AmpR: β-lactamase; bla; confers resistance to ampicillin, carbenicillin, and related antibiotics
   3740..4328    +  rep_origin     ori: high-copy-number ColE1/pMB1/pBR322/pUC origin of replication
   4511..4603    +  CDS            lacI (fragment): lac repressor; lacI; The lac repressor binds to the lac operator to inhibit transcription in E. coli. This inhibition can be relieved by adding lactose or isopropyl-β-D-thiogalactopyranoside (IPTG).
   4616..4637    +  protein_bind   CAP binding site: CAP binding activates transcription in the presence of cAMP. E. coli catabolite activator protein
   4652..4682    +  promoter       lac promoter: promoter for the E. coli lac operon
   4690..4706    +  protein_bind   lac operator: The lac repressor binds to the lac operator to inhibit transcription in E. coli. This inhibition can be relieved by adding lactose or isopropyl-β-D-thiogalactopyranoside (IPTG). lac repressor encoded by lacI
>Addgene plasmid #230093 | AiP11281 - scAAV-AiE0024m-minBG-SYFP2-WPRE3-BGHpA (Alias: CN1281) | addgene full sequence | sequence record 462679 | Addgene NGS Result
AAAGCTTCCCGGGGGGATCTGGGCCACTCCCTCTCTGCGCGCTCGCTCGCTCACTGAGGCCGCCCGGGCA
AAGCCCGGGCGGCCTCAGTGAGCGAGCGAGCGCGCAGAGAGGGAGTGGCCAACTCCATCACTAGGGGTTC
CTGGAGGGGTGGAGTCGTGACCTAGGACGCGTCTAGCAAAAGAGCTTTGGCTCTAACAGCTTATTTTATC
CTCACCCCCTAAAAACCTCCAAAAAGTTCTCATTTAGCAAAAAATTCTACCAGCAAGTGACATTTTATGA
TTATCTGATTCCACATAAATTAATAATTAACTGCTGAATATTTGAGGTCTTATGTTAGCCCCCTCTGGCT
TTTAAGAAACATATTTCATTGAAACCAAATCCTTCCTTCAAATGCTGCCCAGGGAAAGAAACCAAAGTCA
CCAATCTGGCATATTCATGAGAGGTCAAAATAGTAAAACCAGGGCCCTGAGTTAGTCTGAAATTGCTTAG
GGGACGCTGCAAGAGGAGCCATGACTGACTAAGAGCAGAGCCCATCTGGACCCTGAATTCTGGGAAGCTT
CTGGCAACAGGCAGAGAAAGAGAGAAAATAGCTCTCATCTGTGCAGGGATGATCATCAGTTCCAGCATCC
CTCTGAACACAGAAAATTAATGTAGGAGCTCGGGCTGGGCATAAAAGTCAGGGCAGAGCCATCTATTGCT
TACATTTGCTTCTGGGATCCAGATCTTTCGAAGCTAGCGCTACCGGTCGCCACCATGGTGAGCAAGGGCG
AGGAGCTGTTCACCGGGGTGGTGCCCATCCTGGTCGAGCTGGACGGCGACGTAAACGGCCACAAGTTCAG
CGTGTCCGGCGAGGGCGAGGGCGATGCCACCTACGGCAAGCTGACCCTGAAGCTGATCTGCACCACCGGC
AAGCTGCCCGTGCCCTGGCCCACCCTCGTGACCACCCTGGGCTACGGCGTGCAGTGCTTCGCCCGCTACC
CCGACCACATGAAGCAGCACGACTTCTTCAAGTCCGCCATGCCCGAAGGCTACGTCCAGGAGCGCACCAT
CTTCTTCAAGGACGACGGCAACTACAAGACCCGCGCCGAGGTGAAGTTCGAGGGCGACACCCTGGTGAAC
CGCATCGAGCTGAAGGGCATCGACTTCAAGGAGGACGGCAACATCCTGGGGCACAAGCTGGAGTACAACT
ACAACAGCCACAACGTCTATATCACCGCCGACAAGCAGAAGAACGGCATCAAGGCCAACTTCAAGATCCG
CCACAACATCGAGGACGGCGGCGTGCAGCTCGCCGACCACTACCAGCAGAACACCCCCATCGGCGACGGC
CCCGTGCTGCTGCCCGACAACCACTACCTGAGCTACCAGTCCAAGCTGAGCAAAGACCCCAACGAGAAGC
GCGATCACATGGTCCTGCTGGAGTTCGTGACCGCCGCCGGGATCACTCTCGGCATGGACGAGCTGTACAA
GTAAGTCGACGGCGCGCCGCGGCCGCGAATTCGATATCATAATCAACCTCTGGATTACAAAATTTGTGAA
AGATTGACTGGTATTCTTAACTATGTTGCTCCTTTTACGCTATGTGGATACGCTGCTTTAATGCCTTTGT
ATCATGCTATTGCTTCCCGTATGGCTTTCATTTTCTCCTCCTTGTATAAATCCTGGTTAGTTCTTGCCAC
GGCGGAACTCATCGCCGCCTGCCTTGCCCGCTGCTGGACAGGGGCTCGGCTGTTGGGCACTGACAATTCC
GTGGCTCGAGCGACTGTGCCTTCTAGTTGCCAGCCATCTGTTGTTTGCCCCTCCCCCGTGCCTTCCTTGA
CCCTGGAAGGTGCCACTCCCACTGTCCTTTCCTAATAAAATGAGGAAATTGCATCGCATTGTCTGAGTAG
GTGTCATTCTATTCTGGGGGGTGGGGTGGGGCAGGACAGCAAGGGGGAGGATTGGGAAGACAATAGCAGG
CATGACTAGTCCACTCCCTCTCTGCGCGCTCGCTCGCTCACTGAGGCCGGGCGACCAAAGGTCGCCCGAC
GCCCGGGCTTTGCCCGGGCGGCCTCAGTGAGCGAGCGAGCGCGCAGAGAGGGACAGATCCGGGCCCGCAT
GCGTCGACAATTCACTGGCCGTCGTTTTACAACGTCGTGACTGGGAAAACCCTGGCGTTACCCAACTTAA
TCGCCTTGCAGCACATCCCCCTTTCGCCAGCTGGCGTAATAGCGAAGAGGCCCGCACCGATCGCCCTTCC
CAACAGTTGCGCAGCCTGAATGGCGAATGGCGCCTGATGCGGTATTTTCTCCTTACGCATCTGTGCGGTA
TTTCACACCGCATATGGTGCACTCTCAGTACAATCTGCTCTGATGCCGCATAGTTAAGCCAGCCCCGACA
CCCGCCAACACCCGCTGACGCGCCCTGACGGGCTTGTCTGCTCCCGGCATCCGCTTACAGACAAGCTGTG
ACCGTCTCCGGGAGCTGCATGTGTCAGAGGTTTTCACCGTCATCACCGAAACGCGCGAGACGAAAGGGCC
TCGTGATACGCCTATTTTTATAGGTTAATGTCATGATAATAATGGTTTCTTAGACGTCAGGTGGCACTTT
TCGGGGAAATGTGCGCGGAACCCCTATTTGTTTATTTTTCTAAATACATTCAAATATGTATCCGCTCATG
AGACAATAACCCTGATAAATGCTTCAATAATATTGAAAAAGGAAGAGTATGAGTATTCAACATTTCCGTG
TCGCCCTTATTCCCTTTTTTGCGGCATTTTGCCTTCCTGTTTTTGCTCACCCAGAAACGCTGGTGAAAGT
AAAAGATGCTGAAGATCAGTTGGGTGCACGAGTGGGTTACATCGAACTGGATCTCAACAGCGGTAAGATC
CTTGAGAGTTTTCGCCCCGAAGAACGTTTTCCAATGATGAGCACTTTTAAAGTTCTGCTATGTGGCGCGG
TATTATCCCGTATTGACGCCGGGCAAGAGCAACTCGGTCGCCGCATACACTATTCTCAGAATGACTTGGT
TGAGTACTCACCAGTCACAGAAAAGCATCTTACGGATGGCATGACAGTAAGAGAATTATGCAGTGCTGCC
ATAACCATGAGTGATAACACTGCGGCCAACTTACTTCTGACAACGATCGGAGGACCGAAGGAGCTAACCG
CTTTTTTGCACAACATGGGGGATCATGTAACTCGCCTTGATCGTTGGGAACCGGAGCTGAATGAAGCCAT
ACCAAACGACGAGCGTGACACCACGATGCCTGTAGCAATGGCAACAACGTTGCGCAAACTATTAACTGGC
GAACTACTTACTCTAGCTTCCCGGCAACAATTAATAGACTGGATGGAGGCGGATAAAGTTGCAGGACCAC
TTCTGCGCTCGGCCCTTCCGGCTGGCTGGTTTATTGCTGATAAATCTGGAGCCGGTGAGCGTGGGTCTCG
CGGTATCATTGCAGCACTGGGGCCAGATGGTAAGCCCTCCCGTATCGTAGTTATCTACACGACGGGGAGT
CAGGCAACTATGGATGAACGAAATAGACAGATCGCTGAGATAGGTGCCTCACTGATTAAGCATTGGTAAC
TGTCAGACCAAGTTTACTCATATATACTTTAGATTGATTTAAAACTTCATTTTTAATTTAAAAGGATCTA
GGTGAAGATCCTTTTTGATAATCTCATGACCAAAATCCCTTAACGTGAGTTTTCGTTCCACTGAGCGTCA
GACCCCGTAGAAAAGATCAAAGGATCTTCTTGAGATCCTTTTTTTCTGCGCGTAATCTGCTGCTTGCAAA
CAAAAAAACCACCGCTACCAGCGGTGGTTTGTTTGCCGGATCAAGAGCTACCAACTCTTTTTCCGAAGGT
AACTGGCTTCAGCAGAGCGCAGATACCAAATACTGTTCTTCTAGTGTAGCCGTAGTTAGGCCACCACTTC
AAGAACTCTGTAGCACCGCCTACATACCTCGCTCTGCTAATCCTGTTACCAGTGGCTGCTGCCAGTGGCG
ATAAGTCGTGTCTTACCGGGTTGGACTCAAGACGATAGTTACCGGATAAGGCGCAGCGGTCGGGCTGAAC
GGGGGGTTCGTGCACACAGCCCAGCTTGGAGCGAACGACCTACACCGAACTGAGATACCTACAGCGTGAG
CTATGAGAAAGCGCCACGCTTCCCGAAGGGAGAAAGGCGGACAGGTATCCGGTAAGCGGCAGGGTCGGAA
CAGGAGAGCGCACGAGGGAGCTTCCAGGGGGAAACGCCTGGTATCTTTATAGTCCTGTCGGGTTTCGCCA
CCTCTGACTTGAGCGTCGATTTTTGTGATGCTCGTCAGGGGGGCGGAGCCTATGGAAAAACGCCAGCAAC
GCGGCCTTTTTACGGTTCCTGGCCTTTTGCTGGCCTTTTGCTCACATGTTCTTTCCTGCGTTATCCCCTG
ATTCTGTGGATAACCGTATTACCGCCTTTGAGTGAGCTGATACCGCTCGCCGCAGCCGAACGACCGAGCG
CAGCGAGTCAGTGAGCGAGGAAGCGGAAGAGCGCCCAATACGCAAACCGCCTCTCCCCGCGCGTTGGCCG
ATTCATTAATGCAGCTGGCACGACAGGTTTCCCGACTGGAAAGCGGGCAGTGAGCGCAACGCAATTAATG
TGAGTTAGCTCACTCATTAGGCACCCCAGGCTTTACACTTTATGCTTCCGGCTCGTATGTTGTGTGGAAT
TGTGAGCGGATAACAATTTCACACAGGAAACAGCTATGACCATGATTACGCCAAGCTCTCGAGATCTAG
